Addgene plasmid #213991: pEM8731
Purpose: PrpsM driven expression of mNeonGreen - sequence codon-optimized for Salmonella
Depositing lab: Marc Erhardt. Depositing organization: Humboldt-Universitaet zu Berlin. Publication: Fluorescent tools for the standardized work in Gram-negative bacteria. Delgadillo-Guevara M, Halte M, Erhardt M, Popp PF. J Biol Eng. 2024 Apr 8;18(1):25. doi: 10.1186/s13036-024-00420-9. PubMed 38589953.
Backbone
  Vector backbone: pKH70-PrpsM
  Vector type: Bacterial Expression
Growth in bacteria
  Bacterial resistance: Ampicillin, 100 μg/mL
  Growth temperature: 37°C
  Growth strain: DH5alpha
  Copy number: Low Copy
Gene/Insert
  Gene/Insert name: mNeonGreen
  Species: Synthetic
  Promoter: PrpsM
  Cloning method: Gibson Cloning
Terms and licenses: Academic/Nonprofit Terms; Industry Terms: Not Available to Industry
Depositor comments: Sequence optimized for Salmonella
How to cite: pEM8731 was a gift from Marc Erhardt (Addgene plasmid # 213991 ; http://n2t.net/addgene:213991 ; RRID:Addgene_213991)
