[The description below was written by a language model from this plasmid's Addgene catalogue record and pLannotate feature annotations shown in this document.]
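Description:
pEM8731 is a small (about 3.2 kb) bacterial expression plasmid built on the pKH70-PrpsM backbone that drives constitutive production of the green/yellow fluorescent protein mNeonGreen in Gram-negative bacteria. The mNeonGreen coding sequence is synthetic, codon-optimized for Salmonella, and was inserted by Gibson assembly downstream of the PrpsM promoter. The feature table is consistent with this promoter region being taken from the ribosomal protein alpha operon. The sequence upstream of the reporter is annotated as the rpmJ (ribosomal protein L36) coding sequence, followed by the alpha operon ribosome binding site element, which is the native context preceding rpsM. Transcription of the reporter is stopped by the rrnB T1 terminator placed immediately after the mNeonGreen open reading frame.

The plasmid is maintained through a p15A-type origin of replication, detected as origin fragments together with the RNAI regulatory RNA, and the record lists it as low copy. A p15A origin is generally compatible with ColE1-type plasmids, which allows co-maintenance with a second vector. Selection is by ampicillin, conferred by the β-lactamase gene under its own bla promoter. This cassette is oriented opposite to the reporter and followed by the phage lambda t0 terminator, which insulates it from the origin region.

The construct belongs to a set of fluorescent tools intended for standardized work in Gram-negative bacteria. It is suited to labelling cells with a steady green signal from a ribosomal protein gene promoter, for example in microscopy or flow cytometry, or as a reference for comparing fluorescent protein performance in Salmonella and related species.
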