Features (pLannotate 1.2.2; 10 found; start..end, strand, type, name):
     86..199     +  CDS            rpmJ (sequence withheld): RL36_ECOLI - Experimental evidence at protein level: Swiss-Prot protein existence level 1. From Escherichia coli (strain K12).
    269..380     +  ncRNA          Alpha RBS: Accession: RF00140 - Alpha operon ribosome binding site
    478..1185    +  CDS            mNeonGreen: mNeonGreen is a basic (constitutively fluorescent) green/yellow fluorescent protein published in 2013, derived from Branchiostoma lanceolatum. It is reported to be a very rapidly-maturing monomer with moderate acid sensitivity.
   1211..1297    +  terminator     rrnB T1 terminator: Escherichia coli rrnB; transcription terminator T1 from the E. coli rrnB gene
   1325..1381    -  rep_origin     RSF ori (fragment): Plasmids containing the RSF 1030 origin of replication can be propagated in E. coli cells that contain additional plasmids with compatible origins.
   1468..1812    -  rep_origin     p15A ori (fragment): Plasmids containing the medium-copy-number p15A origin of replication can be propagated in E. coli cells that contain a second plasmid with the ColE1 origin.
   1882..1983    +  ncRNA          RNAI: Accession: RF00106 - RNAI
   2050..2144    -  terminator     lambda t0 terminator: transcription terminator from phage lambda
   2174..3034    -  CDS            AmpR: β-lactamase; bla; confers resistance to ampicillin, carbenicillin, and related antibiotics
   3035..3139    -  promoter       AmpR promoter: bla
>Addgene plasmid #213991 | pEM8731 | addgene full sequence | sequence record 424930 | Addgene NGS Result
CTCGAGGATCCCGGGTACCTGCAGCTAGCGTCGACGAAAGGCTACGGCCGTTAATTGGTCGCCTGAGAAG
TTACGGAGAGTAAAA
[114 nt withheld, positions 86-199]
TGATTTTTTCGCATATTTTTCTTGCAAAGTTGGGTTGAGCTGGCTAGATTAGCCAGCCAATCTTTTGTAT
GTCTGTACGTTTCCATTTGAGTATCCTGAAAACGGGCTTTTCAGCATGGTACGTACATATTAAATAGTAG
GAGTGCATAGTGGCCCGTATAGCAGGCATTAACATTCCTGATCAGAAACACGCCGTGATCGCGTTAACTT
CGATCTACGGTGTCGGCAAGACCCGTTCTAAAGCCATCCTGGCTGGAATTCATAAGGAGGAAAAACATAT
GGTATCGAAGGGCGAGGAAGATAACATGGCGTCGTTGCCGGCGACCCACGAACTGCATATTTTTGGCAGT
ATTAACGGCGTAGACTTTGACATGGTAGGTCAGGGGACGGGTAATCCTAATGATGGCTATGAAGAGTTAA
ACTTAAAGTCCACGAAAGGGGACCTGCAGTTCAGCCCTTGGATTCTGGTCCCACACATTGGCTATGGCTT
CCACCAGTACTTGCCTTATCCGGACGGCATGAGTCCCTTCCAGGCCGCAATGGTCGATGGATCGGGCTAC
CAGGTACATCGCACGATGCAATTTGAAGACGGCGCAAGTCTGACGGTGAACTATCGTTATACATATGAAG
GTAGCCATATTAAAGGGGAAGCCCAAGTGAAAGGGACTGGATTTCCGGCAGATGGTCCGGTTATGACTAA
TTCGCTGACTGCGGCGGATTGGTGTCGTTCCAAAAAGACGTACCCCAATGACAAAACCATCATTAGCACT
TTTAAATGGAGCTACACCACAGGCAACGGGAAGCGCTACCGCAGTACGGCCCGTACGACGTATACTTTTG
CCAAACCGATGGCGGCGAACTACCTGAAGAATCAACCGATGTATGTCTTTCGGAAAACAGAACTGAAGCA
CAGTAAGACCGAGTTAAACTTCAAAGAATGGCAAAAAGCATTTACCGATGTAATGGGCATGGATGAACTG
TATAAATGATAAGCGGCCGCTCTAGAGGCATCAAATAAAACGAAAGGCTCAGTCGAAAGACTGGGCCTTT
CGTTTTATCTGTTGTTTGTCGGTGAACGCTCTCCTGAGTAGGACAAATCCGCCGCCCTAGACCTAGGCGG
AGATATTCCGCTTCCTCGCTCACTGACTCGCTCCGCTCGGTCGTTCGGCTGCGGCGAGCGGTACCGGCTT
ACTGGCGGGGCGGAAATTTCCTGGAAGATGCCAGGAAGAAACTTAACAGGGAAGCGATAAGGCCACGGCA
GAGCCGTTTTTCCATAGGCTCCGCCCCCCTGACAAGCATCACGAAATCTGACGCTCAAATCAGTGGTGGC
GAAACCCGACAGGACTTAAAGATACCAGGCGTTTCCCCCTGGTGGCTCCCTCGTGCGCTCTCCTGTTCCT
GCCTTTCGGTTTACCGGTGTCACTCCGCTGTTATGGCCGCGTTTATCTCATTCCACGCCTGACACTCGGT
TCCGGGAAGGCAGTTCGCTCCAAGCTGGACTGTATGCACGAACCCCCCGTTCAGTCCGACTGCTGCGCCT
GTTCCGGTAACTATCGACTTGAGTCCAAGCCGGAAAGACACGACAAAGCGCCACTGGCAGCAGCCACTGG
TAAGAGGGTGTACAAGAGATTACTGATGCAGAGTTCTTGAAGTCAGAGCCAAACTACGGCTAAACTGGAA
GGACGAATTTGGTGGCAGCGGTCTTGTACACCCTGTTACCACGGTTCAGAAGTTCCCCAACTTACTGAAC
CTTCGAAAAACCACCTCCCCAGGTGGTTTTTTCGTTTTCAGAGCAAGAGATTACGACGCAACGGAAAGGA
TCTCAAGAGGTTCATCTTACTAGTGCTTGGATTCTCACCAATAAAAAACGCCCGGCGGCAACCGAGCGTT
CTGAACAAATCCAGATGGAGTTCTGAGGTCATTACTGGATCTATCAACAGGAGTCCAAGCGAGCTCGTAA
ACTTGGTCTGACAGTTACCAATGCTTAATCAGTGAGGCACCTATCTCAGCGATCTGTCTATTTCGTTCAT
CCATAGTTGCCTGACTCCCCGTCGTGTAGATAACTACGATACGGGAGGGCTTACCATCTGGCCCCAGTGC
TGCAATGATACCGCGAGACCCACGCTCACCGGCTCCAGATTTATCAGCAATAAACCAGCCAGCCGGAAGG
GCCGAGCGCAGAAGTGGTCCTGCAACTTTATCCGCCTCCATCCAGTCTATTAATTGTTGCCGGGAAGCTA
GAGTAAGTAGTTCGCCAGTTAATAGTTTGCGCAACGTTGTTGCCATTGCTACAGGCATCGTGGTGTCACG
CTCGTCGTTTGGTATGGCTTCATTCAGCTCCGGTTCCCAACGATCAAGGCGAGTTACATGATCCCCCATG
TTGTGCAAAAAAGCGGTTAGCTCCTTCGGTCCTCCGATCGTTGTCAGAAGTAAGTTGGCCGCAGTGTTAT
CACTCATGGTTATGGCAGCACTGCATAATTCTCTTACTGTCATGCCATCCGTAAGATGCTTTTCTGTGAC
TGGTGAGTACTCAACCAAGTCATTCTGAGAATAGTGTATGCGGCGACCGAGTTGCTCTTGCCCGGCGTCA
ATACGGGATAATACCGCGCCACATAGCAGAACTTTAAAAGTGCTCATCATTGGAAAACGTTCTTCGGGGC
GAAAACTCTCAAGGATCTTACCGCTGTTGAGATCCAGTTCGATGTAACCCACTCGTGCACCCAACTGATC
TTCAGCATCTTTTACTTTCACCAGCGTTTCTGGGTGAGCAAAAACAGGAAGGCAAAATGCCGCAAAAAAG
GGAATAAGGGCGACACGGAAATGTTGAATACTCATACTCTTCCTTTTTCAATATTATTGAAGCATTTATC
AGGGTTATTGTCTCATGAGCGGATACATATTTGAATGTATTTAGAAAAATAAACAAATAGGGGTTCCGCG
CACATTTCCCCGAAAAGTGCCACCTGACGTCTAAGAAACCATTATTATCATGACATTAACCTATAAAAAT
AGGCGTATCACGAGGCCCTTTCGTCTTCAC
